Addgene plasmid #23704: pDONR223-SPHK1
Depositing lab: William Hahn & David Root. Depositing organization: Dana-Farber Cancer Institute. Publication: COT drives resistance to RAF inhibition through MAP kinase pathway reactivation. Johannessen CM, Boehm JS, Kim SY, Thomas SR, Wardwell L, Johnson LA, Emery CM, Stransky N, Cogdill AP, Barretina J, Caponigro G, Hieronymus H, Murray RR, Salehi-Ashtiani K, Hill DE, Vidal M, Zhao JJ, Yang X, Alkan O, Kim S, Harris JL, Wilson CJ, Myer VE, Finan PM, Root DE, Roberts TM, Golub T, Flaherty KT, Dummer R, Weber BL, Sellers WR, Schlegel R, Wargo JA, Hahn WC, Garraway LA. Nature. 2010 Dec 16;468(7326):968-72. doi: 10.1038/nature09627 PubMed 21107320.
Backbone
  Vector backbone: pDONR223
  Backbone manufacturer: Invitrogen
  Backbone size w/o insert (bp): 5005
  Vector type: Gateway Donor vector
Growth in bacteria
  Bacterial resistance: Spectinomycin, 50 μg/mL
  Growth temperature: 37°C
  Growth strain: DH5alpha
  Copy number: High Copy
Gene/Insert
  Gene/Insert name: SPHK1 (alt name: sphingosine kinase 1)
  Species: H. sapiens (human)
  Insert size (bp): 1197
  Entrez Gene: SPHK1 (a.k.a. SPHK)
  Cloning method: Gateway Cloning
  Sequencing primers: 5′ M13pUC-fwd; 3′ M13rev
Terms and licenses: Academic/Nonprofit Terms; Industry Terms: Not Available to Industry
Depositor comments: The ORF has no Stop codon. This design enables easy recombination into a destination vector to add an epitope tag of choice and Stop codon to the ORF. Do NOT use this plasmid directly for transfections. A set of 4 custom lentiviral vectors is available ( pLX301 (http://www.addgene.org/25895/) , pLX302 (http://www.addgene.org/25896/) , pLX303 (http://www.addgene.org/25897/) , pLX304 (http://www.addgene.org/25890/) ) to be used to express these ORFs in mammalian cells. These plasmids are not included in the kit and must be ordered separately.
How to cite: pDONR223-SPHK1 was a gift from William Hahn & David Root (Addgene plasmid # 23704 ; http://n2t.net/addgene:23704 ; RRID:Addgene_23704)
