[The description below was written by a language model from this plasmid's Addgene catalogue record.]
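Description:
pDONR223-SPHK1 is a Gateway entry clone built on the Invitrogen pDONR223 donor backbone (about 5 kb without insert) and carrying the open reading frame of human sphingosine kinase 1 (SPHK1), an insert of roughly 1.2 kb introduced by Gateway recombination. It is a bacterial shuttle and storage plasmid rather than an expression vector: it is maintained at high copy in standard E. coli cloning strains under spectinomycin selection. The record names no promoter capable of driving the ORF in mammalian cells and provides no feature table, so the origin of replication and the exact recombination sites flanking the insert are not itemised. As a recombined pDONR-type clone, the ORF would be expected to sit between attL sites, and M13 forward and reverse primer sites on either side of the insert are listed for sequence verification.

The key design feature is that the SPHK1 ORF lacks a stop codon. This "open" configuration allows the coding sequence to be transferred by an LR-type Gateway reaction into a destination vector that supplies a promoter, a C-terminal epitope tag of choice and a downstream stop codon, giving an in-frame tagged fusion. The depositors state explicitly that the plasmid should not be transfected directly. They point to a companion set of lentiviral destination vectors (pLX301 to pLX304) for expressing such ORFs in mammalian cells. The clone belongs to a kinase ORF collection associated with a study that identified drivers of resistance to RAF inhibition through reactivation of the MAP kinase pathway, so its typical use is as a source clone for overexpression constructs and gain-of-function screens.
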