>Addgene plasmid #23704 | pDONR223-SPHK1 | depositor partial sequence | sequence record 11167 | Author sequence
ATGGATCCAGTGGTCGGTTGCGGACGTGGCCTCTTTGGTTTTGTTTTCTCAGCGGGCGGCCCCCGGGGCG
TGCTCCCGCGGCCCTGCCGCGTGCTGGTGCTGCTGAACCCGCGCGGCGGCAAGGGCAAGGCCTTGCAGCT
CTTCCGGAGTCACGTGCAGCCCCTTTTGGCTGAGGCTGAAATCTCCTTCACGCTGATGCTCACTGAGCGG
CGGAACCACGCGCGGGAGCTGGTGCGGTCGGAGGAGCTGGGCCGCTGGGACGCTCTGGTGGTCATGTCTG
GAGACGGGCTGATGCACGAGGTGGTGAACGGGCTCATGGAGCGGCCTGACTGGGAGACCGCCATCCAGAA
GCCCCTGTGTAGCCTCCCAGCAGGCTCTGGCAACGCGCTGGCAGCTTCCTTGAACCATTATGCTGGCTAT
GAGCAGGTCACCAATGAAGACCTCCTGACCAACTGCACGCTATTGCTGTGCCGCCGGCTGCTGTCACCCA
TGAACCTGCTGTCTCTGCACACGGCTTCGGGGCTGCGCCTCTTCTCTGTGCTCAGCCTGGCCTGGGGCTT
CATTGCTGATGTGGACCTAGAGAGTGAGAAGTATCGGCGTCTGGGGGAGATGCGCTTCACTCTGGGCACC
TTCCTGCGTCTGGCAGCCCTGCGCACCTACCGCGGCCGACTGGCCTACCTCCCTGTAGGAAGAGTGGGTT
CCAAGACACCTGCCTCCCCCGTTGTGGTCCAGCAGGGCCCGGTAGATGCACACCTTGTGCCACTGGAGGA
GCCAGTGCCCTCTCACTGGACAGTGGTGCCCGACGAGGACTTTGTGCTAGTCCTGGCACTGCTGCACTCG
CACCTGGGCAGTGAGATGTTTGCTGCACCCATGGGCCGCTGTGCAGCTGGCGTCATGCATCTGTTCTACG
TGCGGGCGGGAGTGTCTCGTGCCATGCTGCTGCGCCTCTTCCTGGCCATGGAGAAGGGCAGGCATATGGA
GTATGAATGCCCCTACTTGGTATATGTGCCCGTGGTCGCCTTCCGCTTGGAGCCCAAGGATGGGAAAGGT
GTGTTTGCAGTGGATGGGGAATTGATGGTTAGCGAGGCCGTGCAGGGCCAGGTGCACCCAAACTACTTCT
GGATGGTCAGCGGTTGCGTGGAGCCCCCGCCCAGCTGGAAGCCCCAGCAGATGCCACCGCCAGAAGAGCC
CTTATGA
