>Addgene plasmid #23704 | pDONR223-SPHK1 | addgene partial sequence | sequence record 29504 | 23704 with M13pUC-fwd
TAATGATTTTATTTTGACTGATAGTGACCTGTTCGTTGCAACAAATTGATGAGCAATGCTTTTTTATAAT
GCCAACTTTGTACAAAAAAGTTGGCATGGATCCAGTGGTCGGTTGCGGACGTGGCCTCTTTGGTTTTGTT
TTCTCAGCGGGCGGCCCCCGGGGCGTGCTCCCGCGGCCCTGCCGCGTGCTGGTGCTGCTGAACCCGCGCG
GCGGCAAGGGCAAGGCCTTGCAGCTCTTCCGGAGTCACGTGCAGCCCCTTTTGGCTGAGGCTGAAATCTC
CTTCACGCTGATGCTCACTGAGCGGCGGAACCACGCGCGGGAGCTGGTGCGGTCGGAGGAGCTGGGCCGC
TGGGACGCTCTGGTGGTCATGTCTGGAGACGGGCTGATGCACGAGGTGGTGAACGGGCTCATGGAGCGGC
CTGACTGGGAGACCGCCATCCAGAAGCCCCTGTGTAGCCTCCCAGCAGGCTCTGGCAACGCGCTGGCAGC
TTCCTTGAACCATTATGCTGGCTATGAGCAGGTCACCAATGAAGACCTCCTGACCAACTGCACGCTATTG
CTGTGCCGCCGGCTGCTGTCACCCATGAACCTGCTGTCTCTGCACACGGCTTCGGGGCTGCGCCTCTTCT
CTGTGCTCAGCCTGGCCTGGGGCTTCATTGCTGATGTGGACCTAGAGAGTGAGAAGTATCGGCGTCTGGG
